>Addgene plasmid #227621 | pAM71 | addgene full sequence | sequence record 455206 | Addgene NGS Result
GGCTGAATTTGATTGCGAGTGAGATATTTATGCCAGCCAGCCAGACGCAGACGCGCCGAGACAGAACTTA
ATGGGCCCGCTAACAGCGCGATTTGCTGGTGACCCAATGCGACCAGATGCTCCACGCCCAGTCGCGTACC
GTCTTCATGGGAGAAAATAATACTGTTGATGGGTGTCTGGTCAGAGACATCAAGAAATAACGCCGGAACA
TTAGTGCAGGCAGCTTCCACAGCAATGGCATCCTGGTCATCCAGCGGATAGTTAATGATCAGCCCACTGA
CGCGTTGCGCGAGAAGATTGTGCACCGCCGCTTTACAGGCTTCGACGCCGCTTCGTTCTACCATCGACAC
CACCACGCTGGCACCCAGTTGATCGGCGCGAGATTTAATCGCCGCGACAATTTGCGACGGCGCGTGCAGG
GCCAGACTGGAGGTGGCAACGCCAATCAGCAACGACTGTTTGCCCGCCAGTTGTTGTGCCACGCGGTTGG
GAATGTAATTCAGCTCCGCCATCGCCGCTTCCACTTTTTCCCGCGTTTTCGCAGAAACGTGGCTGGCCTG
GTTCACCACGCGGGAAACGGTCTGATAAGAGACACCGGCATACTCTGCGACATCGTATAACGTTACTGGT
TTCACATTCACCACCCTGAATTGACTCTCTTCCGGGCGCTATCATGCCATACCGCGAAAGGTTTTGCGCC
ATTCGATGGTGTCCGGGATCTCGACGCTCTCCCTTATGCGACTCCTGCATTAGGAAGCAGCCCAGTAGTA
GGTTGAGGCCGTTGAGCACCGCCGCCGCAAGGAATGGTGCATGCAAGGAGATGGCGCCCAACAGTCCCCC
GGCCACGGGGCCTGCCACCATACCCACGCCGAAACAAGCGCTCATGAGCCCGAAGTGGCGAGCCCGATCT
TCCCCATCGGTGATGTCGGCGATATAGGCGCCAGCAACCGCACCTGTGGCGCCGGTGATGCCGGCCACGA
TGCGTCCGGCGTAGAGGATCGAGATCGATCTCGATCCCGCGAAATTAATACGACTCACTATAGGGGAATT
GTGAGCGGATAACAATTCCCCTCTAGAAATAATTTTGTTTAACTTTAAGAAGGAGATATACCATGGGCAG
CAGCCATCACCATCATCACCACAGCCAGGATCCGCTGGAAGTTCTGTTCCAGGGGCCCATGAAAGAAACT
GTTTATATTTCTTCGATTGCGCTTTTAAAGATGCTAAAGCATGGTAGAGCTGGTGTTCCCATGGAAGTCA
TGGGGTTGATGTTAGGTGAGTTTGTCGATGATTATACGGTTAACGTTGTGGACGTGTTTGCGATGCCTCA
ATCGGGTACCGGAGTTTCTGTTGAGGCTGTCGATGATGTTTTCCAAGCGAAGATGATGGACATGTTAAAA
CAAACGGGCAGAGACCAAATGGTCGTTGGCTGGTACCACTCTCATCCAGGGTTTGGCTGTTGGCTATCTT
CTGTTGATGTTAATACTCAAAAATCTTTTGAACAACTAAACAGCAGAGCTGTTGCTGTCGTTGTTGACCC
TATTCAATCCGTTAAGGGAAAAGTTGTCATCGATGCTTTTAGATTGATTGACGGCGGTTCTGGTTCTGGT
CTGAATAGGCATTACTATTCTTTAAATATCGATTATCATAAAACCGCGAAGGAAACCAAGATGTTAATGA
ACTTACATAAAGAACAGTGGCAATCATAAGAGCTCGGCGCGCCTGCAGGTCGACAAGCTTGCGGCCGCAT
AATGCTTAAGTCGAACAGAAAGTAATCGTATTGTACACGGCCGCATAATCGAAATTAATACGACTCACTA
TAGGGGAATTGTGAGCGGATAACAATTCCCCATCTTAGTATATTAGTTAAGTATAAGAAGGAGATATACA
TATGATGTCTCTACAACACGAGAAAGTTACCATTGCACCACTAGTTTTGCTATCTGCTTTGGATCATTAT
GAGCGTACGCAGACAAAAGAAAACAAAAGATGCGTTGGTGTCATCTTAGGTGATGCTAACAGTTCCACTA
TCAGAGTCACTAATTCCTTTGCCTTACCGTTTGAAGAAGATGAGAAAAACTCTGACGTGTGGTTTTTAGA
CCATAATTATATTGAAAACATGAATGAAATGTGTAAAAAGATTAATGCCAAGGAAAAACTCATTGGATGG
TATCATAGTGGTCCTAAATTAAGGGCTTCTGACCTCAAGATTAATGAGCTGTTTAAAAAATATACTCAGA
ATAATCCGCTATTATTAATTGTTGATGTCAAACAACAAGGTGTTGGTTTACCAACAGATGCATATGTCGC
GATTGAGCAAGTTAAGGATGATGGTACGTCTACAGAAAAGACGTTTCTTCATTTGCCTTGTACTATTGAG
GCCGAAGAAGCTGAAGAAATTGGTGTAGAACACTTATTGAGAGACGTATAAGACGTCGGTACCCTCGAGT
CTGGTAAAGAAACCGCTGCTGCGAAATTTGAACGCCAGCACATGGACTCGTCTACTAGCGCAGCTTAATT
AACCTAGGCTGCTGCCACCGCTGAGCAATAACTAGCATAACCCCTTGGGGCCTCTAAACGGGTCTTGAGG
GGTTTTTTGCTGAAAGGAGGAACTATATCCGGATTGGCGAATGGG
[124 nt withheld, positions 2636-2759]
C
[91 nt withheld, positions 2761-2851]
A
[49 nt withheld, positions 2853-2901]
CCTTTGACGTTGGAGTCCACGTTCTTT
[37 nt withheld, positions 2929-2965]
ACCCTATCTCGGTCTATTCTTTTGATTTATAAGGGATTTTGCCGATTTCGGCCTATTGGTTAAAAAATGA
GCTGATTTAACAAAAATTTAACGCGAATTTTAACAAAATATTAACGTTTACAATTTCTGGCGGCACGATG
GCATGAGATTATCAAAAAGGATCTTCACCTAGATCCTTTTAAATTAAAAATGAAGTTTTAAATCAATCTA
AAGTATATATGAGTAAACTTGGTCTGACAGTTACCAATGCTTAATCAGTGAGGCACCTATCTCAGCGATC
TGTCTATTTCGTTCATCCATAGTTGCCTGACTCCCCGTCGTGTAGATAACTACGATACGGGAGGGCTTAC
CATCTGGCCCCAGTGCTGCAATGATACCGCGAGACCCACGCTCACCGGCTCCAGATTTATCAGCAATAAA
CCAGCCAGCCGGAAGGGCCGAGCGCAGAAGTGGTCCTGCAACTTTATCCGCCTCCATCCAGTCTATTAAT
TGTTGCCGGGAAGCTAGAGTAAGTAGTTCGCCAGTTAATAGTTTGCGCAACGTTGTTGCCATTGCTACAG
GCATCGTGGTGTCACGCTCGTCGTTTGGTATGGCTTCATTCAGCTCCGGTTCCCAACGATCAAGGCGAGT
TACATGATCCCCCATGTTGTGCAAAAAAGCGGTTAGCTCCTTCGGTCCTCCGATCGTTGTCAGAAGTAAG
TTGGCCGCAGTGTTATCACTCATGGTTATGGCAGCACTGCATAATTCTCTTACTGTCATGCCATCCGTAA
GATGCTTTTCTGTGACTGGTGAGTACTCAACCAAGTCATTCTGAGAATAGTGTATGCGGCGACCGAGTTG
CTCTTGCCCGGCGTCAATACGGGATAATACCGCGCCACATAGCAGAACTTTAAAAGTGCTCATCATTGGA
AAACGTTCTTCGGGGCGAAAACTCTCAAGGATCTTACCGCTGTTGAGATCCAGTTCGATGTAACCCACTC
GTGCACCCAACTGATCTTCAGCATCTTTTACTTTCACCAGCGTTTCTGGGTGAGCAAAAACAGGAAGGCA
AAATGCCGCAAAAAAGGGAATAAGGGCGACACGGAAATGTTGAATACTCATACTCTTCCTTTTTCAATCA
TGATTGAAGCATTTATCAGGGTTATTGTCTCATGAGCGGATACATATTTGAATGTATTTAGAAAAATAAA
CAAATAGGTCATGACCAAAATCCCTTAACGTGAGTTTTCGTTCCACTGAGCGTCAGACCCCGTAGAAAAG
ATCAAAGGATCTTCTTGAGATCCTTTTTTTCTGCGCGTAATCTGCTGCTTGCAAACAAAAAAACCACCGC
TACCAGCGGTGGTTTGTTTGCCGGATCAAGAGCTACCAACTCTTTTTCCGAAGGTAACTGGCTTCAGCAG
AGCGCAGATACCAAATACTGTCCTTCTAGTGTAGCCGTAGTTAGGCCACCACTTCAAGAACTCTGTAGCA
CCGCCTACATACCTCGCTCTGCTAATCCTGTTACCAGTGGCTGCTGCCAGTGGCGATAAGTCGTGTCTTA
CCGGGTTGGACTCAAGACGATAGTTACCGGATAAGGCGCAGCGGTCGGGCTGAACGGGGGGTTCGTGCAC
ACAGCCCAGCTTGGAGCGAACGACCTACACCGAACTGAGATACCTACAGCGTGAGCTATGAGAAAGCGCC
ACGCTTCCCGAAGGGAGAAAGGCGGACAGGTATCCGGTAAGCGGCAGGGTCGGAACAGGAGAGCGCACGA
GGGAGCTTCCAGGGGGAAACGCCTGGTATCTTTATAGTCCTGTCGGGTTTCGCCACCTCTGACTTGAGCG
TCGATTTTTGTGATGCTCGTCAGGGGGGCGGAGCCTATGGAAAAACGCCAGCAACGCGGCCTTTTTACGG
TTCCTGGCCTTTTGCTGGCCTTTTGCTCACATGTTCTTTCCTGCGTTATCCCCTGATTCTGTGGATAACC
GTATTACCGCCTTTGAGTGAGCTGATACCGCTCGCCGCAGCCGAACGACCGAGCGCAGCGAGTCAGTGAG
CGAGGAAGCGGAAGAGCGCCTGATGCGGTATTTTCTCCTTACGCATCTGTGCGGTATTTCACACCGCAAT
GGTGCACTCTCAGTACAATCTGCTCTGATGCCGCATAGTTAAGCCAGTATACACTCCGCTATCGCTACGT
GACTGGGTCATGGCTGCGCCCCGACACCCGCCAACACCCGCTGACGCGCCCTGACGGGCTTGTCTGCTCC
CGGCATCCGCTTACAGACAAGCTGTGACCGTCTCCGGGAGCTGCATGTGTCAGAGGTTTTCACCGTCATC
ACCGAAACGCGCGAGGCAGCTGCGGTAAAGCTCATCAGCGTGGTCGTGAAGCGATTCACAGATGTCTGCC
TGTTCATCCGCGTCCAGCTCGTTGAGTTTCTCCAGAAGCGTTAATGTCTGGCTTCTGATAAAGCGGGCCA
TGTTAAGGGCGGTTTTTTCCTGTTTGGTCACTGATGCCTCCGTGTAAGGGGGATTTCTGTTCATGGGGGT
AATGATACCGATGAAACGAGAGAGGATGCTCACGATACGGGTTACTGATGATGAACATGCCCGGTTACTG
GAACGTTGTGAGGGTAAACAACTGGCGGTATGGATGCGGCGGGACCAGAGAAAAATCACTCAGGGTCAAT
GCCAGCGCTTCGTTAATACAGATGTAGGTGTTCCACAGGGTAGCCAGCAGCATCCTGCGATGCAGATCCG
GAACATAATGGTGCAGGGCGCTGACTTCCGCGTTTCCAGACTTTACGAAACACGGAAACCGAAGACCATT
CATGTTGTTGCTCAGGTCGCAGACGTTTTGCAGCAGCAGTCGCTTCACGTTCGCTCGCGTATCGGTGATT
CATTCTGCTAACCAGTAAGGCAACCCCGCCAGCCTAGCCGGGTCCTCAACGACAGGAGCACGATCATGCT
AGTCATGCCCCGCGCCCACCGGAAGGAGCTGACTGGGTTGAAGGCTCTCAAGGGCATCGGTCGAGATCCC
GGTGCCTAATGAGTGAGCTAACTTACATTAATTGCGTTGCGCTCACTGCCCGCTTTCCAGTCGGGAAACC
TGTCGTGCCAGCTGCATTAATGAATCGGCCAACGCGCGGGGAGAGGCGGTTTGCGTATTGGGCGCCAGGG
TGGTTTTTCTTTTCACCAGTGAGACGGGCAACAGCTGATTGCCCTTCACCGCCTGGCCCTGAGAGAGTTG
CAGCAAGCGGTCCACGCTGGTTTGCCCCAGCAGGCGAAAATCCTGTTTGATGGTGGTTAACGGCGGGATA
TAACATGAGCTGTCTTCGGTATCGTCGTATCCCACTACCGAGATGTCCGCACCAACGCGCAGCCCGGACT
CGGTAATGGCGCGCATTGCGCCCAGCGCCATCTGATCGTTGGCAACCAGCATCGCAGTGGGAACGATGCC
CTCATTCAGCATTTGCATGGTTTGTTGAAAACCGGACATGGCACTCCAGTCGCCTTCCCGTTCCGCTATC
Features (pLannotate 1.2.2; 22 found; start..end, strand, type, name):
    636..713     -  promoter       lacI promoter: lacI
    721..1000    -  CDS            TcR (fragment): tetracycline efflux protein; tet; confers resistance to tetracycline
   1026..1044    +  promoter       T7 promoter: promoter for bacteriophage T7 RNA polymerase
   1045..1069    +  protein_bind   lac operator: The lac repressor binds to the lac operator to inhibit transcription in E. coli. This inhibition can be relieved by adding lactose or isopropyl-β-D-thiogalactopyranoside (IPTG). lac repressor encoded by lacI
   1084..1106    +  RBS            RBS: efficient ribosome binding site from bacteriophage T7 gene 10 (Olins and Rangwala, 1989)
   1182..1706    +  CDS            RPN11 (fragment): RPN11_YEAST - Also known as MPR1. Experimental evidence at protein level: Swiss-Prot protein existence level 1. Component of the lid subcomplex of the 26S proteasome, a multiprotein complex involved in the ATP-dependent degradation of ubiquitinated proteins. RPN11 is the only catalytically active member of the lid and serves as the essential deubiquitinase of the proteasome. From Saccharomyces cerevisiae (strain ATCC 204508 / S288c) (Baker's yeast).
   1806..1824    +  promoter       T7 promoter: promoter for bacteriophage T7 RNA polymerase
   1825..1849    +  protein_bind   lac operator: The lac repressor binds to the lac operator to inhibit transcription in E. coli. This inhibition can be relieved by adding lactose or isopropyl-β-D-thiogalactopyranoside (IPTG). lac repressor encoded by lacI
   1895..2434    +  CDS            RPN8 (fragment): RPN8_YEAST - Experimental evidence at protein level: Swiss-Prot protein existence level 1. Acts as a regulatory subunit of the 26S proteasome which is involved in the ATP-dependent degradation of ubiquitinated proteins. From Saccharomyces cerevisiae (strain ATCC 204508 / S288c) (Baker's yeast).
   2456..2497    +  CDS            S-Tag (fragment): affinity and epitope tag derived from pancreatic ribonuclease A
   2527..2544    +  CDS            SET1 (fragment): solubility-enhancement tag derived from T7 phage gene 10B
   2552..2599    +  terminator     T7 terminator: transcription terminator for bacteriophage T7 RNA polymerase
   2636..3091    +  rep_origin     f1 ori (sequence partly withheld): f1 bacteriophage origin of replication; arrow indicates direction of (+) strand synthesis
   3206..4066    -  CDS            AmpR: β-lactamase; bla; confers resistance to ampicillin, carbenicillin, and related antibiotics
   4067..4159    -  promoter       AmpR promoter: bla
   4240..4828    +  rep_origin     ori: high-copy-number ColE1/pMB1/pBR322/pUC origin of replication
   5014..5153    -  misc_feature   bom: basis of mobility region from pBR322
   5255..5446    -  CDS            rop: Rop protein, which maintains plasmids at low copy number; rop
   5463..5843    +  CDS            YPB1_ECOLX: Protein predicted: Swiss-Prot protein existence level 4. From Escherichia coli.
   5905..5969    -  CDS            TcR (fragment): tetracycline efflux protein; tet; confers resistance to tetracycline
   5984..6005    -  protein_bind   CAP binding site: CAP binding activates transcription in the presence of cAMP. E. coli catabolite activator protein
   6018..635     -  CDS            lacI (across the origin): lac repressor; lacI; The lac repressor binds to the lac operator to inhibit transcription in E. coli. This inhibition can be relieved by adding lactose or isopropyl-β-D-thiogalactopyranoside (IPTG).
