[The description below was written by a language model from this plasmid's Addgene catalogue record and pLannotate feature annotations shown in this document.]
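Description:
pAM71 is a bacterial co-expression plasmid built on the pETDuet-1 backbone, designed to produce two truncated subunits of the Saccharomyces cerevisiae 26S proteasome lid in E. coli. It is propagated through a ColE1/pBR322-type origin accompanied by the rop gene and bom region, and is selected with ampicillin via the β-lactamase (AmpR) gene. The catalogue lists it as high copy, although rop normally moderates copy number. An f1 origin is also present, along with short tetracycline-resistance fragments that are non-functional remnants of the pBR322 lineage.

The payload consists of two tandem expression units, each driven by a T7 promoter with an adjacent lac operator, sharing a single downstream T7 terminator. The plasmid-borne lacI gene supplies the repressor, so expression is IPTG-inducible in hosts that provide T7 RNA polymerase. The first cassette encodes an engineered Rpn11, the catalytic deubiquitinase of the proteasome lid. It comprises residues 24–160 joined by a GGSGSG linker to residues 192–221, so an internal segment is replaced. An N-terminal hexahistidine tag with a PreScission protease cleavage site allows affinity purification and subsequent tag removal. The second cassette encodes Rpn8 residues 1–179, with no tag listed. The annotated S-tag fragment downstream of Rpn8 is a backbone element, and the record does not indicate whether it is translated.

Co-expression is intended to yield a minimal Rpn11–Rpn8 heterodimer. The associated publication concerns the regulation of Rpn11 deubiquitination at the proteasome, so the purified complex was presumably used for biochemical or structural work on that question.
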