Addgene plasmid #227621: pAM71
Purpose: pETDuet-1 H6-precission-Rpn11(24-160-GGSGSG-192-221) , Rpn8(1-179)
Depositing lab: Andreas Martin. Depositing organization: University of California, Berkeley. Publication: An AAA Motor-Driven Mechanical Switch in Rpn11 Controls Deubiquitination at the 26S Proteasome. Worden EJ, Dong KC, Martin A. Mol Cell. 2017 Sep 7;67(5):799-811.e8. doi: 10.1016/j.molcel.2017.07.023. Epub 2017 Aug 24. PubMed 28844860.
Backbone
  Vector backbone: pET DUET
  Vector type: Bacterial Expression
Growth in bacteria
  Bacterial resistance: Ampicillin, 100 μg/mL
  Growth temperature: 37°C
  Growth strain: DH5alpha
  Copy number: High Copy
Gene/Insert 1
  Gene/Insert name: Rpn11
  Species: S. cerevisiae (budding yeast)
  Mutation: amino acids 24-160-GGSGSG-192-221
  Entrez Gene: RPN11 (a.k.a. YFR004W, MPR1)
  Promoter: T7
  Tag / fusion protein: His-Prescission (N terminal on backbone)
  Cloning method: Other
  Sequencing primers: 5′ T7
Gene/Insert 2
  Gene/Insert name: rpn8
  Species: S. cerevisiae (budding yeast)
  Mutation: 1-179
  Entrez Gene: RPN8 (a.k.a. YOR261C)
Terms and licenses: Academic/Nonprofit Terms; Industry Terms: Not Available to Industry
How to cite: pAM71 was a gift from Andreas Martin (Addgene plasmid # 227621 ; http://n2t.net/addgene:227621 ; RRID:Addgene_227621)
